Addgene plasmid #237828: MFSD11-P2
Purpose: Study the role and mechanism of the MFSD11-P2 3' UTR in regulation gene function.
Depositing lab: Angela Ting. Depositing organization: University of Texas MD Anderson Cancer Center. Publication: Differentiation in the human urothelia is defined by distinct alternative polyadenylation. Le NB, Sona S, Santo B, Zhang Y, Ou R, Schweickart RA, Kochat V, Padron WI, Rai K, Lee SH, Yi JM, Wessely O, Lee BH, Ting AH. Cell Rep. 2026 Jan 13;45(1):116839. doi: 10.1016/j.celrep.2025.116839. PubMed 41533515.
Backbone
  Vector backbone: pmirGLO Dual-Luciferase miRNA Target Expression Vector
  Vector type: Mammalian Expression
Growth in bacteria
  Bacterial resistance: Ampicillin, 100 μg/mL
  Growth temperature: 37°C
  Growth strain: DH5alpha
  Copy number: High Copy
Gene/Insert
  Gene/Insert name: MFSD11-P2 3'UTR
  Species: H. sapiens (human)
  Entrez Gene: MFSD11 (a.k.a. ET, FLJ20226, FLJ22196)
  Cloning method: Gibson Cloning
Terms and licenses: Academic/Nonprofit Terms; Industry Terms: Not Available to Industry
How to cite: MFSD11-P2 was a gift from Angela Ting (Addgene plasmid # 237828 ; http://n2t.net/addgene:237828 ; RRID:Addgene_237828)
