[The description below was written by a language model from this plasmid's Addgene catalogue record and pLannotate feature annotations shown in this document.]
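Description:
MFSD11-P2 is a mammalian dual-luciferase reporter plasmid built on the pmirGLO Dual-Luciferase miRNA Target Expression Vector, into which a 3' UTR of the human MFSD11 gene (the "P2" isoform, as named in the record) was inserted by Gibson cloning. It is propagated in E. coli as a high-copy plasmid through a ColE1/pUC-type origin and selected with ampicillin via the β-lactamase gene. A ColE1-derived cer region, which helps keep plasmids monomeric, is also annotated.

The primary reporter is the synthetic firefly luciferase gene luc2, driven by a PGK promoter. The roughly 1 kb stretch between the end of luc2 and the SV40 poly(A) signal is not annotated as MFSD11. It carries only short, fragmentary matches to unrelated human proteins and assorted vector elements, which are most likely spurious hits within the inserted human 3' UTR sequence. This position is where pmirGLO places test sequences, so the UTR becomes part of the luc2 transcript and can influence its stability or translation. A second cassette on the same plasmid uses the SV40 enhancer/early promoter to express human codon-optimised Renilla luciferase followed by a neomycin phosphotransferase coding region, ending in a synthetic poly(A) signal. Renilla activity serves as an internal normalisation control for transfection efficiency, and the Neo marker could allow G418 selection in mammalian cells.

The stated purpose is to study the role and mechanism of the MFSD11-P2 3' UTR in regulating gene function, in the context of work on alternative polyadenylation in human urothelial differentiation. Firefly-to-Renilla ratios would typically be compared with those from constructs carrying other UTR isoforms.
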