Features (pLannotate 1.2.2; 22 found; start..end, strand, type, name):
      1..589     +  rep_origin     ori: high-copy-number ColE1/pMB1/pBR322/pUC origin of replication
    747..1607    -  CDS            AmpR: β-lactamase; bla; confers resistance to ampicillin, carbenicillin, and related antibiotics
   1608..1712    -  promoter       AmpR promoter: bla
   1755..1847    +  CDS            tnpA (fragment): TN5P_ECOLX - Also known as tnp. Experimental evidence at protein level: Swiss-Prot protein existence level 1. Mediates transposition of transposon Tn5 by a 'cut and paste' mechanism. First, the monomeric transposase binds the 19 bp inverted DNA repeats flanking the transposon. Then, dimerization of the DNA- bound transposase creates a synaptic DNA complex. After nicking of the first DNA strand, excision of the transposon proceeds through a series of intermediates. The transposase then mediates the insertion of the transposon at a new site by strand transfer. The activity of the wild- type tran
   1868..1916    -  polyA_signal   poly(A) signal: synthetic polyadenylation signal
   1980..2772    -  CDS            NeoR/KanR (fragment): aminoglycoside phosphotransferase from Tn5; aph(3')-II (or nptII); confers resistance to neomycin, kanamycin, and G418 (Geneticin®)
   2823..3755    -  CDS            hRluc: Renilla luciferase human codon-optimized
   3806..4163    -  promoter       SV40 promoter: SV40 enhancer and early promoter
   4228..4279    +  misc_feature   bom (fragment): basis of mobility region from pBR322
   4280..4312    -  rep_origin     M13 ori (fragment): M13 bacteriophage origin of replication; arrow indicates direction of (+) strand synthesis
   4317..4385    +  CDS            large T antigen (fragment): large T antigen from SV40 (simian virus 40)
   4408..4529    +  polyA_signal   SV40 poly(A) signal: SV40 polyadenylation signal
   4551..4570    -  terminator     T7 terminator (fragment): transcription terminator for bacteriophage T7 RNA polymerase
   4578..4627    -  CDS            SET1 (fragment): solubility-enhancement tag derived from T7 phage gene 10B
   4634..4657    -  misc_feature   MCS (fragment): pUC18/19 multiple cloning site
   4717..4738    +  promoter       ADH1 promoter (fragment): S. cerevisiae ADH1; promoter for alcohol dehydrogenase 1
   4740..4817    +  CDS            NEK5 (fragment): NEK5_HUMAN - Experimental evidence at transcript level: Swiss-Prot protein existence level 2. From Homo sapiens (Human).
   4824..4958    +  CDS            C9orf85 (fragment): CI085_HUMAN - Experimental evidence at protein level: Swiss-Prot protein existence level 1. From Homo sapiens (Human).
   5041..5196    +  CDS            PPP5D1 (fragment): PP5D1_HUMAN - Experimental evidence at transcript level: Swiss-Prot protein existence level 2. From Homo sapiens (Human).
   5677..7329    -  CDS            luciferase: firefly luciferase synthetic luc2 version of the luciferase gene
   7376..7875    -  promoter       PGK promoter: mouse phosphoglycerate kinase 1 promoter
   7932..8215    -  misc_feature   cer region: ColE1-derived recombination site that helps to maintain plasmids as monomers
>Addgene plasmid #237828 | MFSD11-P2 | addgene full sequence | sequence record 471189 | Addgene NGS Result
TTGAAATCCTTTTTTTCTGCGCGTAATCTGCTGCTTGCAAACAAAAAAACCACCGCTACCAGCGGTGGTT
TGTTTGCCGGATCAAGAGCTACCAACTCTTTTTCCGAAGGTAACTGGCTTCAGCAGAGCGCAGATACCAA
ATACTGTCCTTCTAGTGTAGCCGTAGTTAGGCCACCACTTCAAGAACTCTGTAGCACCGCCTACATACCT
CGCTCTGCTAATCCTGTTACCAGTGGCTGCTGCCAGTGGCGATAAGTCGTGTCTTACCGGGTTGGACTCA
AGACGATAGTTACCGGATAAGGCGCAGCGGTCGGGCTGAACGGGGGGTTCGTGCACACAGCCCAGCTTGG
AGCGAACGACCTACACCGAACTGAGATACCTACAGCGTGAGCTATGAGAAAGCGCCACGCTTCCCGAAGG
GAGAAAGGCGGACAGGTATCCGGTAAGCGGCAGGGTCGGAACAGGAGAGCGCACGAGGGAGCTTCCAGGG
GGAAACGCCTGGTATCTTTATAGTCCTGTCGGGTTTCGCCACCTCTGACTTGAGCGTCGATTTTTGTGAT
GCTCGTCAGGGGGGCGGAGCCTATGGAAAAACGCCAGCAACGCGGCCTTTTTACGGTTCCTGGCCTTTTG
CTGGCCTTTTGCTCACATGTTCTTTCCTGCGTTATCCCCTGATTCTGTGGATAACCGTATTACCGCCTTT
GAGTGAGCTGATACCGGTTGGGCGTCGCTTGGTCGGTCATTTCGAATTACCAATGCTTAATCAGTGAGGC
ACCTATCTCAGCGATCTGTCTATTTCGTTCATCCATAGTTGCCTGACTCCCCGTCGTGTAGATAACTACG
ATACGGGAGGGCTTACCATCTGGCCCCAGTGCTGCAATGATACCGCGAGACCCACGCTCACCGGCTCCAG
ATTTATCAGCAATAAACCAGCCAGCCGGAAGGGCCGAGCGCAGAAGTGGTCCTGCAACTTTATCCGCCTC
CATCCAGTCTATTAATTGTTGCCGGGAAGCTAGAGTAAGTAGTTCGCCAGTTAATAGTTTGCGCAACGTT
GTTGCCATTGCTACAGGCATCGTGGTGTCACGCTCGTCGTTTGGTATGGCTTCATTCAGCTCCGGTTCCC
AACGATCAAGGCGAGTTACATGATCCCCCATGTTGTGCAAAAAAGCGGTTAGCTCCTTCGGTCCTCCGAT
AGTTGTCAGAAGTAAGTTGGCCGCAGTGTTATCACTCATGGTTATGGCAGCACTGCATAATTCTCTTACT
GTCATGCCATCCGTAAGATGCTTTTCTGTGACTGGTGAGTACTCAACCAAGTCATTCTGAGAATAGTGTA
TGCGGCGACCGAGTTGCTCTTGCCCGGCGTCAATACGGGATAATACCGCGCCACATAGCAGAACTTTGAA
AGTGCTCATCATTGGAAAACGTTCTTCGGGGCGAAAACTCTCAAGGATCTTACCGCTGTTGAGATCCAGT
TCGATGTAACCCACTCGTGCACCCAACTGATCTTCAGCATCTTTTACTTTCACCAGCGTTTCTGGGTGAG
CAAAAACAGGAAGGCAAAATGCCGCAAAAAAGGGAATAAGGGCGACACGGAAATGTTGAATACTCATACT
CTTCCTTTTTCAATATTATTGAAGCATTTATCAGGGTTATTGTCTCATGAGCGGATACATATTTGAATGT
ATTTAGAAAAATAAACAAATAGGGGTTCCGCGCACATTTCCCCGAAAAGTGCCACCTGACGTCTAAGAAA
CCATTACGTAGAAAGCCAGTCCGCAGAAACGGTGCTGACCCCGGATGAATGTCAGCTACTGGGCTATCTG
GACAAGGGAAAACGCAAGCGCAAAGAGGATCCTTATCGCTATCGATTCACACAAAAAACCAACACACAGA
TGTAATGAAAATAAAGATATTTTATTGCGGCCATCGTGATGGCAGGTTGGGCGTCGCTTGGTCGGTCATT
TCGAACCCCAGAGTCCCGCTCAGAAGAACTCGTCAAGAAGGCGATAGAAGGCGATGCGCTGCGAATCGGG
AGCGGCGATACCGTAAAGCACGAGGAAGCGGTCAGCCCATTCGCCGCCAAGCTCTTCAGCAATATCACGG
GTAGCCAACGCTATGTCCTGATAGCGGTCCGCCACACCCAGCCGGCCACAGTCGATGAATCCAGAAAAGC
GGCCATTTTCCACCATGATATTCGGCAAGCAGGCATCGCCATGGGTCACGACGAGATCCTCGCCGTCGGG
CATGCGCGCCTTGAGCCTGGCGAACAGTTCGGCTGGCGCGAGCCCCTGATGCTCTTCGTCCAGATCATCC
TGATCGACAAGACCGGCTTCCATCCGAGTACGTGCTCGCTCGATGCGATGTTTCGCTTGGTGGTCGAATG
GGCAGGTAGCCGGATCAAGCGTATGCAGCCGCCGCATTGCATCAGCCATGATGGATACTTTCTCGGCAGG
AGCAAGGTGAGATGACAGGAGATCCTGCCCCGGCACTTCGCCCAATAGCAGCCAGTCCCTTCCCGCTTCA
GTGACAACGTCGAGCACAGCTGCGCAAGGAACGCCCGTCGTGGCCAGCCACGATAGCCGCGCTGCCTCGT
CCTGCAGTTCATTCAGGGCACCGGACAGGTCGGTCTTGACAAAAAGAACCGGGCGCCCCTGCGCTGACAG
CCGGAACACGGCGGCATCAGAGCAGCCGATTGTCTGTTGTGCCCAGTCATAGCCGAATAGCCTCTCCACC
CAAGCGGCCGGAGAACCTGCGTGCAATCCATCTTGTTCAATCCCTCCGGAGCCTCCGCCACCTGATCCGC
CACCTCCGCTCCCACCACCGGTCTGCTCGTTCTTCAGCACGCGCTCCACGAAGCTCTTGATGTACTTACC
CATTTCATCTGGAGCGTCCTCCTGGCTGAAGTGGAGGCCCTTCACCTTCACGAACTCGGTGTTAGGGAAC
TTCTTAGCTCCCTCGACAATAGCGTTGGAAAAGAACCCAGGGTCGGACTCGATGAACATCTTAGGCAGAT
CGTCGCTGGCCCGAAGGTAGGCGTTGTAGTTGCGGACAATCTGGACGACGTCGGGCTTGCCTCCCTTAAC
GAGAGGGATCTCGCGAGGCCAGGAGAGGGTAGGCCGTCTAACCTCGCCCTTCTCCTTGAATGGCTCCAGG
TAGGCAGCGAACTCCTCAGGCTCCAGTTTCCGCATGATCTTGCTTGGGAGCATGGTCTCGACGAAGAAGT
TATTCTCAAGCACCATTTTCTCGCCCTCTTCGCTCTTGATCAGGGCGATATCCTCCTCGATGTCAGGCCA
CTCGTCCCAGGACTCGATCACGTCCACGACACTCTCAGCATGGACGATGGCCTTGATCTTGTCTTGGTGC
TCGTAGGAGTAGTGAAAGGCCAGACAAGCCCCCCAGTCGTGGCCCACAAAGATGATTTTCTTTGGAAGGT
TCAGCAGCTCGAACCAAGCGGTGAGGTACTTGTAGTGATCCAGGAGGCGATATGAGCCATTCCCGCTCTT
GCCGGACTTACCCATTCCGATCAGATCAGGGATGATGCATCTAGCCACGGGCTCGATGTGAGGCACGACG
TGCCTCCACAGGTAGCTGGAGGCAGCGTTACCATGCAGAAAAATCACGGCGTTCTCGGCGTGCTTCTCGG
AATCATAGTAGTTGATGAAGGAGTCCAGCACGTTCATTTGCTTGCAGCGAGCCCACCACTGAGGCCCAGT
GATCATGCGTTTGCGTTGCTCGGGGTCGTACACCTTGGAAGCCATGGTGGCTCCAGCCTTTGGTTCGAGA
CTGTTGTGTCAGAAGAATCAAGCTTTTTGCAAAAGCCTAGGCCTCCAAAAAAGCCTCCTCACTACTTCTG
GAATAGCTCAGAGGCCGAGGCGGCCTCGGCCTCTGCATAAATAAAAAAAATTAGTCAGCCATGGGGCGGA
GAATGGGCGGAACTGGGCGGAGTTAGGGGCGGGATGGGCGGAGTTAGGGGCGGGACTATGGTTGCTGACT
AATTGAGATGCATGCTTTGCATACTTCTGCCTGCTGGGGAGCCTGGGGACTTTCCACACCTGGTTGCTGA
CTAATTGAGATGCATGCTTTGCATACTTCTGCCTGCTGGGGAGCCTGGGGACTTTCCACACCCTAACTGA
CACACATTCCACAGCTGGTTCTTTCCGCCTCAGAAGGTACCTAACCAAGTTCCTCTTTCAGAGGTTATTT
CAGGCCATGGTGCTGCGCAGATCCGCGTATGCGGTGTGAAATACCGCACAGATGCGTAAGGAGAAAATAC
CGCATCAGGAAATTGTAAGCGTTAATATTTTGTTAAAATTCGATTTTACCACATTTGTAGAGGTTTTACT
TGCTTAAAAAAACCTCCCACATCTCCCCCTGAACCTGAAACATAAAATGAATGCAATTGTTGTTGTTAAC
TTGTTTATTGCAGCTTATAATGGTTACAAATAAAGCAATAGCATCACAAATTTCACAAATAAAGCATTTT
TTTCACTGCATTCTAGTTGTGGTTTGTCCAAACTCATCAATGTATCTTATCATGTCTGCTCGAAGCGGCC
GCCCCAAGGGGTTATGCTAGTTATTGCTCAGCGGTGGCAGCAGCCAACTCAGCTTCCTTTCGGGCTTTGT
TAGCAGCCGGATCAGCTTGCATGCCTGCAGGTCGACTTTTCATTTCAGCATCTTGTTATTTATTTTTCAT
TATTTTAAAAAATTATCATTATTATTTTCTTTTCTTTTTTTTTTTTTTTGAGATGGAGTTTCACTCTTGT
CATCCAGGCTGGAGTGCAATGGCACGATCTCGGCTCACTGCAACCTCCGCCTCCCAGGTTCAAGCGAATT
CTCTTACCTCAGCCTCCCTAGTAGCTAGGATTACAGGCATGCACCACCAAACCCAACACATTTTTGTATT
TTTAGTAGAGATGAGGTTTCACCATGTTGGCCAGGCTGGTCTCAAACTCCTGACCTCAGGTGATCCACCC
ACCTCAGCCTCCCAAAGTGTTGGGATTACAGGCATGAGCCACTGTGACCAGCCTATTATTATTTTCAAGA
CAGGGTCTCACTCTGTTGCCCAGCCTGGAGTGCAGTGGTGTGATCATAGCTCACCGCAGCCTCAATCTCC
TGGGCTGAAGTGATCCTTCTGTCTCAGCCTCCCCAACAGCTGGGAGTATAGCGGTGCAACACCACACCCA
GCTTTGCTATTTATTTAAATGTCATTCTCCAACACATATGGGGAATGACATATGCTTCCCATTATTACAT
AGCAAAACATACTCCATATCCAGAAAAAATATTTATATGACATATGGCCTAGTATTCTAAATCAAGGCAG
GATCTTCCAACAAGAGCAGGAGAGAGAAGAAAACATTTACATTCTATAACATGATTATAAGAATTGAGAT
AGATGAAATGAAAAACAACATCTTTGAACAATTACAGTTGACAGAACAGCTTTCCCTTATTCTACTTGCT
TTAAATAACTCATATCTGTAAACTTGAACACCAACTCTGGCTGATTTAACAGTCTTAATCCCTTGATTTT
CCATACTGAACATCACCCAATATATAGTGAAGATCAAAGGCGACTTCTTCCACCAAGCTCTGTGTCCAGC
TGTGTTTCTGAGGTCATACGTGTCCCCTCACGGACACCAGAACTCGAGGCTAGCGAGCTCGTTTAAACAA
CTAGAATTACACGGCGATCTTGCCGCCCTTCTTGGCCTTAATGAGAATCTCGCGGATCTTGCGGGCGTCC
AACTTGCCGGTCAGTCCTTTAGGCACCTCGTCCACGAACACAACACCACCGCGCAGCTTCTTGGCGGTTG
TAACCTGGCTGGCCACATAGTCCACGATCTCCTTCTCGGTCATGGTTTTACCGTGTTCCAGCACGACGAC
TGCGGCGGGCAGCTCGCCGGCATCGTCGTCGGGCAGGCCGGCGACCCCGGCGTCGAAGATGTTGGGGTGT
TGCAGCAGGATGCTCTCCAGTTCGGCTGGGGCTACCTGGTAGCCCTTGTATTTGATCAGGCTCTTCAGCC
GGTCCACGATGAAGAAGTGCTCGTCCTCGTCCCAGTAGGCGATGTCGCCGCTGTGCAGCCAGCCGTCCTT
GTCGATGAGAGCGTTTGTAGCCTCGGGGTTGTTAACGTAGCCGCTCATGATCATGGGGCCACGGACGCAC
AGCTCGCCGCGCTGGTTCACACCCAGTGTCTTACCGGTGTCCAAGTCCACCACCTTAGCCTCGAAGAAGG
GCACCACCTTGCCTACTGCGCCAGGCTTGTCGTCCCCTTCGGGGGTGATCAGAATGGCGCTGGTTGTTTC
TGTCAGGCCGTAGCCCTGGCGGATGCCTGGTAGGTGGAAGCGTTTGGCCACGGCCTCACCTACCTCCTTG
CTGAGCGGCGCCCCGCCGCTGGCGATCTCGTGCAAGTTGCTTAGGTCGTACTTGTCGATGAGAGTGCTCT
TAGCGAAGAAGCTAAATAGTGTGGGCACCAGCAGGGCAGATTGAATCTTATAGTCTTGCAAGCTGCGCAA
GAATAGCTCCTCCTCGAAGCGGTACATGAGCACGACCCGAAAGCCGCAGATCAAGTAGCCCAGCGTGGTG
AACATGCCGAAGCCGTGGTGAAATGGCACCACGCTGAGGATAGCGGTGTCGGGGATGATCTGGTTGCCGA
AGATGGGGTCGCGGGCATGACTGAATCGGACACAAGCGGTGCGGTGCGGTAGGGCTACGCCCTTGGGCAA
TCCGGTACTGCCACTACTGTTCATGATCAGGGCGATGGTTTTGTCCCGGTCGAAGCTCTCGGGCACGAAG
TCGTACTCGTTGAAGCCGGGTGGCAAATGGGAAGTCACGAAGGTGTACATGCTTTGGAAGCCCTGGTAGT
CGGTCTTGCTATCCATGATGATGATCTTTTGTATGATCGGTAGCTTCTTTTGCACGTTGAGGATCTTTTG
CAGCCCTTTCTTGCTCACGAATACGACGGTGGGCTGGCTGATGCCCATGCTGTTCAGCAGCTCGCGCTCG
TTGTAGATGTCGTTAGCTGGGGCCACAGCCACACCGATGAACAGGGCACCCAACACGGGCATGAAGAACT
GCAAGCTATTCTCGCTGCACACCACGATCCGATGGTTTGTATTCAGCCCATAGCGCTTCATAGCTTCTGC
CAGCCGAACGCTCATCTCGAAGTACTCGGCGTAGGTAATGTCCACCTCGATATGTGCGTCGGTAAAGGCG
ATGGTGCCGGGCACCAGGGCGTAGCGCTTCATGGCTTTGTGCAGCTGCTCGCCGGCGGTCCCGTCTTCGA
GTGGGTAGAATGGCGCTGGGCCCTTCTTAATGTTTTTGGCATCTTCCATGGTGGCTTTACCAACAGTACC
GGATTGCCAAGCTTGGGCTGCAGGTCGAAAGGCCCGGAGATGAGGAAGAGGAGAACAGCGCGGCAGACGT
GCGCTTTTGAAGCGTGCAGAATGCCGGGCCTCCGGAGGACCTTCGGGCGCCCGCCCCGCCCCTGAGCCCG
CCCCTGAGCCCGCCCCCGGACCCACCCCTTCCCAGCCTCTGAGCCCAGAAAGCGAAGGAGCAAAGCTGCT
ATTGGCCGCTGCCCCAAAGGCCTACCCGCTTCCATTGCTCAGCGGTGCTGTCCATCTGCACGAGACTAGT
GAGACGTGCTACTTCCATTTGTCACGTCCTGCACGACGCGAGCTGCGGGGCGGGGGGGAACTTCCTGACT
AGGGGAGGAGTAGAAGGTGGCGCGAAGGGGCCACCAAAGAACGGAGCCGGTTGGCGCCTACCGGTGGATG
TGGAATGTGTGCGAGGCCAGAGGCCACTTGTGTAGCGCCAAGTGCCCAGCGGGGCTGCTAAAGCGCATGC
TCCAGACTGCCTTGGGAAAAGCGCCTCCCCTACCCGGTAGATCTCGATCCTCTACGCCGGACGCATCGTG
GCCGGAGTACTGCGGTTTATCTCGATGGCTACGAGGGCAGACAGTAAGTGGATTTACCATAATCCCTTAA
TTGTACGCACCGCTAAAACGCGTTCAGCGCGATCACGGCAGCAGACAGGTAAAAATGGCAACAAACCACC
CGAAAAACTGCCGCAATCGCGCCTGATAAATTTTAACCGTATGAATACCTATGCAACCAGAGGGTACAGG
CCACATTACCCCCACTTAATCCACTGAAGCTGCCATTTTTCATGGTTTCACCATCCCAGCGAAGGGCCAT
CCAGCGTGCGTTCCTGTATTTCCGGACTATAAAAGGATCTAGGTGAAGATCCTTTTTGATAATCTCATGA
CCAAAATCCCTTAACGTGAGTTTTCGTTCCACTGAGCGTCAGACCCCGTAGAAAAGATCAAAGGATCTTC
